Addgene plasmid #227910: pML323_GOLGA2-N-term_XTEN80-mEGFP-3xHA_pTMPLT
Purpose: Homology repair template for genome engineering. Organelle endogenous marker expressing GFP and epitope tags for mass spectrometry.
Depositing lab: Manuel Leonetti. Depositing organization: Chan Zuckerberg Biohub. Publication: Global organelle profiling reveals subcellular localization and remodeling at proteome scale. Hein MY, Peng D, Todorova V, McCarthy F, Kim K, Liu C, Savy L, Januel C, Baltazar-Nunez R, Sekhar M, Vaid S, Bax S, Vangipuram M, Burgess J, Njoya L, Wang E, Ivanov IE, Byrum JR, Pradeep S, Gonzalez CG, Aniseia Y, Creery JS, McMorrow AH, Sunshine S, Yeung-Levy S, DeFelice BC, Mehta SB, Itzhak DN, Elias JE, Leonetti MD. Cell. 2024 Dec 26:S0092-8674(24)01344-8. doi: 10.1016/j.cell.2024.11.028. PubMed 39742809.
Backbone
  Vector backbone: pTwist Amp High Copy
  Backbone manufacturer: Twist Biosciences
  Vector type: CRISPR
Growth in bacteria
  Bacterial resistance: Ampicillin, 100 μg/mL
  Growth temperature: 37°C
  Growth strain: DH5alpha
  Copy number: High Copy
Gene/Insert
  Gene/Insert name: GOLGA2 homology arms with XTEN80-mEGFP-3xHA for insertion at N terminus
  Species: H. sapiens (human)
  Cloning method: Golden Gate
Terms and licenses: Academic/Nonprofit Terms; Industry Terms: Not Available to Industry
How to cite: pML323_GOLGA2-N-term_XTEN80-mEGFP-3xHA_pTMPLT was a gift from Manuel Leonetti (Addgene plasmid # 227910 ; http://n2t.net/addgene:227910 ; RRID:Addgene_227910)
