[The description below was written by a language model from this plasmid's Addgene catalogue record and pLannotate feature annotations shown in this document.]
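Description:
pML323_GOLGA2-N-term_XTEN80-mEGFP-3xHA_pTMPLT is a homology-directed repair donor plasmid for CRISPR-based knock-in at the human GOLGA2 locus, built by Golden Gate assembly in the pTwist Amp High Copy backbone. The roughly 4 kb plasmid is propagated in E. coli through a high-copy ColE1/pUC-type origin and selected with ampicillin via the β-lactamase gene and its native promoter. A short lacZα remnant and an attB1-like site are also annotated; these appear to be backbone residues with no role in the design.

The payload is a tag cassette flanked by GOLGA2 homology arms that direct its insertion at the N terminus of the endogenous coding sequence. In the feature table, a 3xHA epitope annotation (scored only as a fragment) lies upstream of a complete mEGFP coding sequence. The XTEN80 linker named in the title is not annotated, though the gap between mEGFP and the downstream arm may correspond to it. The hits labelled SWI5 and GOLGA6L9 are partial matches on either side of the cassette. They most likely reflect genomic sequence within the homology arms, with the GOLGA6L9 hit plausibly due to golgin-family similarity to GOLGA2, rather than intended inserts.

No mammalian promoter is annotated, consistent with a template whose fusion is expressed from the native GOLGA2 promoter after integration. The plasmid encodes no nuclease or guide RNA, so these must be supplied separately. According to the record, the resulting tagged protein serves as an endogenous organelle marker: GFP allows fluorescence imaging, and the epitope tags support capture for mass spectrometry-based organelle profiling.
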