Features (pLannotate 1.2.2; 9 found; start..end, strand, type, name):
    113..217     -  promoter       AmpR promoter: bla
    304..347     -  CDS            lacZα (fragment): LacZα fragment of β-galactosidase; lacZ fragment
    417..548     -  CDS            SWI5 (fragment): SWI5_HUMAN - Also known as C9orf119, SAE3. Experimental evidence at protein level: Swiss-Prot protein existence level 1. Component of the SWI5-SFR1 complex, a complex required for double-strand break repair via homologous recombination. From Homo sapiens (Human).
    766..792     +  CDS            3xHA (fragment): three tandem HA epitope tags
    832..1545    +  CDS            mEGFP: mEGFP is a basic (constitutively fluorescent) green fluorescent protein published in 2002, derived from Aequorea victoria. It has moderate acid sensitivity.
   1852..1974    +  CDS            GOLGA6L9 (fragment): GG6L9_HUMAN - Also known as GOLGA6L20 Experimental evidence at protein level: Swiss-Prot protein existence level 1. From Homo sapiens (Human).
   2416..3004    -  rep_origin     ori: high-copy-number ColE1/pMB1/pBR322/pUC origin of replication
   3121..3145    -  protein_bind   attB1: mutant version of attB; recombination site for the Gateway® BP reaction BP Clonase™
   3245..112     -  CDS            AmpR (across the origin): β-lactamase; bla; confers resistance to ampicillin, carbenicillin, and related antibiotics
>Addgene plasmid #227910 | pML323_GOLGA2-N-term_XTEN80-mEGFP-3xHA_pTMPLT | addgene full sequence | sequence record 456010 | Addgene NGS Result
ACTGATCTTCAGCATCTTTTACTTTCACCAGCGTTTCTGGGTGAGCAAAAACAGGAAGGCAAAATGCCGC
AAAAAAGGGAATAAGGGCGACACGGAAATGTTGAATACTCATACTCTTCCTTTTTCAATATTATTGAAGC
ATTTATCAGGGTTATTGTCTCATGAGCGGATACATATTTGAATGTATTTAGAAAAATAAACAAATAGGGG
TTCCGCGCACATTTCCCCGAAAAGTGCCAGATACCTGAAACAAAACCCATCGTACGGCCAAGGAAGTCTC
CAATAACTGTGATCCACCACAAGCGCCAGGGTTTTCCCAGTCACGACGTTGTAAAACGACGGCCAGTCAT
GCATAATCCGCACGCATCTGGAATAAGGAAGTGCCATTCCGCCTGACCTGGAGCTTACTGGTGTCACTTC
CGCACAGAAAGCTGCGCGCGCACCCAAGGAAAGCCGGCCCCGCCCCTCTCCCGAGGTGGGCGGGGACAGC
GGTTGCGTGCGCAGCTTTTGTTGTGACGCCACAGGTCCCTCTGGCCACGCCGCTGCATAGCCACGCCCCC
TTCCGCTTCATATTTCTCATTGACCAATGGGCTTTGATCTTTGAGGCCACGCCCCCATTCTGCGCTCCAG
TATCGCCCTGGTTACGCCTCCTCTGGCTCCGTCGCACAGCTGCGCGGTGGCTGACTGACTTCCGCAGTGG
TTGCCGGGATCGCGCACATGAGTGGTGGTACTTCCGGGTACCCATACGATGTTCCAGATTACGCTTATCC
GTATGACGTCCCGGACTATGCATACCCCTACGATGTACCCGATTACGCCGCTGGAGCTGGCGTGAGCAAG
GGCGAGGAGCTGTTCACCGGGGTGGTGCCCATCCTGGTCGAGCTGGACGGCGACGTAAACGGCCACAAGT
TCAGCGTGTCCGGCGAGGGCGAGGGCGATGCCACCTACGGCAAGCTGACCCTGAAGTTCATCTGCACCAC
CGGCAAGCTGCCCGTGCCCTGGCCCACCCTCGTGACCACCCTGACCTACGGCGTGCAGTGCTTCAGCCGC
TACCCCGACCACATGAAGCAGCACGACTTCTTCAAGTCCGCCATGCCCGAAGGCTACGTCCAGGAGCGCA
CCATCTTCTTCAAGGACGACGGCAACTACAAGACCCGCGCCGAGGTGAAGTTCGAGGGCGACACCCTGGT
GAACCGCATCGAGCTGAAGGGCATCGACTTCAAGGAGGACGGCAACATCCTGGGGCACAAGCTGGAGTAC
AACTACAACAGCCACAACGTCTATATCATGGCCGACAAGCAGAAGAACGGCATCAAGGTGAACTTCAAGA
TCCGCCACAACATCGAGGACGGCAGCGTGCAGCTCGCCGACCACTACCAGCAGAACACCCCCATCGGCGA
CGGCCCCGTGCTGCTGCCCGACAACCACTACCTGAGCACCCAGTCCAAGCTGAGCAAAGACCCCAACGAG
AAGCGCGATCACATGGTCCTGCTGGAGTTCGTGACCGCCGCCGGGATCACTCTCGGCATGGACGAGCTGT
ACAAGGGTGGCGGATTGGAAGTTTTGTTTCAAGGTCCAGGATCTAACGGCAGCGGAGGGCCGAGCTCTGG
CGCACCCCCACCAAGTGGAGGGTCACCTGCCGGGTCCCCAACATCTACTGAAGAAGGCACCAGCGAATCC
GCAACGCCCGAGTCAGGCCCTGGTACCTCCACAGAACCATCTGAAGGTAGTGCGCCTGGTTCCCCAGCTG
GAAGCCCTACTTCCACCGAAGAAGGCACGTCAACCGAACCAAGTGAAGGATCTGCCCCTGGGACCAGCAC
TGAACCATCTGAGGGTGCAGGGAGTGGAAGTTGGCCCCAACCCCGCCTCCCTCCCCGCCCCGCGATGTCG
GAAGAAACCCGACAGAGCAAATTGGCCGCAGCGAAGAAAAAGGTAAAGTGCACCGGGTCGCGGCCCCCCG
ACCCAGCCCCAGCCCCACTCCGATGGCAGGACCATGGCCAGAGTCTCTGCCACTCCTGAGGCACACCGGG
CTGGGCTCCCCACGGCGCGTCCGGGCTCCCTCCACCAAAGTCTTGTCAGCCAGCCCCGCCCCCTCAGCCG
CCCAGCCCCCGCCCTCGCCAGTCGCCCCCGGGTGACTTTGGGCTGGTGCTCCGTCAGAAGACCGTCAGTG
AAGGCTAGGTGGAGGCTCAGTGATGATAAGTCTGCGATGGTGGATGCATGTGTCATGGTCATAGCTGTTT
CCTGTGTGAAATTGTTATCCGCTCAGAGGGCACAATCCTATTCCGCGCTATCCGACAATCTCCAAGACAT
TAGGTGGAGTTCAGTTCGGCGTATGGCATATGTCGCTGGAAAGAACATGTGAGCAAAAGGCCAGCAAAAG
GCCAGGAACCGTAAAAAGGCCGCGTTGCTGGCGTTTTTCCATAGGCTCCGCCCCCCTGACGAGCATCACA
AAAATCGACGCTCAAGTCAGAGGTGGCGAAACCCGACAGGACTATAAAGATACCAGGCGTTTCCCCCTGG
AAGCTCCCTCGTGCGCTCTCCTGTTCCGACCCTGCCGCTTACCGGATACCTGTCCGCCTTTCTCCCTTCG
GGAAGCGTGGCGCTTTCTCATAGCTCACGCTGTAGGTATCTCAGTTCGGTGTAGGTCGTTCGCTCCAAGC
TGGGCTGTGTGCACGAACCCCCCGTTCAGCCCGACCGCTGCGCCTTATCCGGTAACTATCGTCTTGAGTC
CAACCCGGTAAGACACGACTTATCGCCACTGGCAGCAGCCACTGGTAACAGGATTAGCAGAGCGAGGTAT
GTAGGCGGTGCTACAGAGTTCTTGAAGTGGTGGCCTAACTACGGCTACACTAGAAGAACAGTATTTGGTA
TCTGCGCTCTGCTGAAGCCAGTTACCTTCGGAAAAAGAGTTGGTAGCTCTTGATCCGGCAAACAAACCAC
CGCTGGTAGCGGTGGTTTTTTTGTTTGCAAGCAGCAGATTACGCGCAGAAAAAAAGGATCTCAAGAAGAT
CCTTTGATCTTTTCTACGGGGTCTGACGCTCTATTCAACAAAGCCGCCGTCCCGTCAAGTCAGCGTAAAT
GGGTAGGGGGCTTCAAATCGTCCTCGTGATACCAATTCGGAGCCTGCTTTTTTGTACAAACTTGTTGATA
ATGGCAATTCAAGGATCTTCACCTAGATCCTTTTAAATTAAAAATGAAGTTTTAAATCAATCTAAAGTAT
ATATGAGTAAACTTGGTCTGACAGTTACCAATGCTTAATCAGTGAGGCACCTATCTCAGCGATCTGTCTA
TTTCGTTCATCCATAGTTGCCTGACTCCCCGTCGTGTAGATAACTACGATACGGGAGGGCTTACCATCTG
GCCCCAGTGCTGCAATGATACCGCGAGAGCCACGCTCACCGGCTCCAGATTTATCAGCAATAAACCAGCC
AGCCGGAAGGGCCGAGCGCAGAAGTGGTCCTGCAACTTTATCCGCCTCCATCCAGTCTATTAATTGTTGC
CGGGAAGCTAGAGTAAGTAGTTCGCCAGTTAATAGTTTGCGCAACGTTGTTGCCATTGCTACAGGCATCG
TGGTGTCACGCTCGTCGTTTGGTATGGCTTCATTCAGCTCCGGTTCCCAACGATCAAGGCGAGTTACATG
ATCCCCCATGTTGTGCAAAAAAGCGGTTAGCTCCTTCGGTCCTCCGATCGTTGTCAGAAGTAAGTTGGCC
GCAGTGTTATCACTCATGGTTATGGCAGCACTGCATAATTCTCTTACTGTCATGCCATCCGTAAGATGCT
TTTCTGTGACTGGTGAGTACTCAACCAAGTCATTCTGAGAATAGTGTATGCGGCGACCGAGTTGCTCTTG
CCCGGCGTCAATACGGGATAATACCGCGCCACATAGCAGAACTTTAAAAGTGCTCATCATTGGAAAACGT
TCTTCGGGGCGAAAACTCTCAAGGATCTTACCGCTGTTGAGATCCAGTTCGATGTAACCCACTCGTGCAC
CCA
